Addgene plasmid #176542: pHS0766 pET45b(+) His14-MBP-TEV-AloTnpB-2 3' extension
Purpose: Bacterial expression of His14-MBP-TEV-AloTnpB-2 with 3' extension derived from locus
Depositing lab: Feng Zhang. Depositing organization: Broad Institute. Publication: The widespread IS200/IS605 transposon family encodes diverse programmable RNA-guided endonucleases. Altae-Tran H, Kannan S, Demircioglu FE, Oshiro R, Nety SP, McKay LJ, Dlakic M, Inskeep WP, Makarova KS, Macrae RK, Koonin EV, Zhang F. Science. 2021 Oct;374(6563):57-65. doi: 10.1126/science.abj6856. Epub 2021 Sep 9. PubMed 34591643.
Backbone
  Vector backbone: pET45b(+)
  Backbone size w/o insert (bp): 5062
  Total vector size (bp): 7560
  Vector type: Bacterial Expression
Growth in bacteria
  Bacterial resistance: Ampicillin, 100 μg/mL
  Growth temperature: 37°C
  Growth strain: NEB Stable
  Copy number: High Copy
Gene/Insert 1
  Gene/Insert name: MBP tag
  Species: E. coli
  Insert size (bp): 1098
  GenBank ID: WP_040064394.1
  Tag / fusion protein: His14 tag (N terminal on backbone)
Gene/Insert 2
  Gene/Insert name: TnpB
  Species: Actinoplanes lobatus
  Insert size (bp): 1152
  GenBank ID: WP_188124268.1
  Tag / fusion protein: 3' extension derived from endogenous locus (C terminal on insert)
Terms and licenses: Academic/Nonprofit Terms; Industry Terms: Not Available to Industry
How to cite: pHS0766 pET45b(+) His14-MBP-TEV-AloTnpB-2 3' extension was a gift from Feng Zhang (Addgene plasmid # 176542 ; http://n2t.net/addgene:176542 ; RRID:Addgene_176542)
