[The description below was written by a language model from this plasmid's Addgene catalogue record and pLannotate feature annotations shown in this document.]
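Description:
pHS0766 pET45b(+) His14-MBP-TEV-AloTnpB-2 3' extension is a bacterial expression plasmid of about 7.6 kb built on the pET45b(+) backbone. It is propagated in E. coli through a ColE1/pMB1-type origin and selected with ampicillin via the β-lactamase gene. The catalogue lists it as high copy, although the annotated backbone also carries the rop gene and the pBR322 bom region, which are typical of pET vectors and usually associated with moderated copy number. An f1 origin is present, along with short remnants of the tetracycline resistance gene that are non-functional backbone carry-over.

Expression follows the standard pET arrangement. A T7 promoter is followed directly by a lac operator and the T7 gene 10 ribosome binding site, and a plasmid-borne lacI gene provides repressor, so transcription depends on a host supplying T7 RNA polymerase and is inducible with IPTG. A T7 terminator closes the unit. The encoded product is an N-terminal His14 tag fused to cytosolic E. coli maltose-binding protein (lacking its signal sequence), then a TEV protease cleavage site, then TnpB from Actinoplanes lobatus (AloTnpB-2, about 1.15 kb). The tags support affinity purification and solubility, and TEV cleavage allows them to be removed. The feature table does not annotate the TnpB coding region or the extension, which lie in the unannotated stretch running from the TEV site across the circular origin to the terminator.

Downstream of the TnpB gene is a 3' extension taken from the native locus. The record does not state its function, though the associated publication concerns RNA-guided endonucleases encoded by IS200/IS605 transposons. The stated purpose is bacterial expression of the tagged protein together with this extension.
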