Features (pLannotate 1.2.2; 18 found; start..end, strand, type, name):
    768..815     +  terminator     T7 terminator: transcription terminator for bacteriophage T7 RNA polymerase
    852..1307    +  rep_origin     f1 ori (sequence partly withheld): f1 bacteriophage origin of replication; arrow indicates direction of (+) strand synthesis
   1422..2282    -  CDS            AmpR: β-lactamase; bla; confers resistance to ampicillin, carbenicillin, and related antibiotics
   2283..2375    -  promoter       AmpR promoter: bla
   2456..3044    +  rep_origin     ori: high-copy-number ColE1/pMB1/pBR322/pUC origin of replication
   3230..3369    -  misc_feature   bom: basis of mobility region from pBR322
   3471..3662    -  CDS            rop: Rop protein, which maintains plasmids at low copy number; rop
   3679..4059    +  CDS            YPB1_ECOLX: Protein predicted: Swiss-Prot protein existence level 4. From Escherichia coli.
   4121..4185    -  CDS            TcR (fragment): tetracycline efflux protein; tet; confers resistance to tetracycline
   4200..4221    -  protein_bind   CAP binding site: CAP binding activates transcription in the presence of cAMP. E. coli catabolite activator protein
   4234..5316    -  CDS            lacI: lac repressor; lacI; The lac repressor binds to the lac operator to inhibit transcription in E. coli. This inhibition can be relieved by adding lactose or isopropyl-β-D-thiogalactopyranoside (IPTG).
   5317..5394    -  promoter       lacI promoter: lacI
   5402..5681    -  CDS            TcR (fragment): tetracycline efflux protein; tet; confers resistance to tetracycline
   5707..5725    +  promoter       T7 promoter: promoter for bacteriophage T7 RNA polymerase
   5726..5750    +  protein_bind   lac operator: The lac repressor binds to the lac operator to inhibit transcription in E. coli. This inhibition can be relieved by adding lactose or isopropyl-β-D-thiogalactopyranoside (IPTG). lac repressor encoded by lacI
   5765..5787    +  RBS            RBS: efficient ribosome binding site from bacteriophage T7 gene 10 (Olins and Rangwala, 1989)
   5871..6969    +  CDS            MBP (fragment): maltose binding protein from E. coli; malE (mutated); This version of the gene does not encode a signal sequence, so MBP will remain in the cytosol.
   7006..7022    +  CDS            TEV site (fragment): tobacco etch virus (TEV) protease recognition and cleavage site
>Addgene plasmid #176542 | pHS0766 pET45b(+) His14-MBP-TEV-AloTnpB-2 3' extension | addgene full sequence | sequence record 345504 | Addgene NGS Result
ACCGTCGAGATCGCCGAGGCCACCCCGGTCGAACCGGCTGGTTTCCTCGGTGTGGATTTGGGCATCGTGC
AGATCGCCACCGACTCCGACGGCACCGTCTACGCGGGCGAACAGCTGAACCGGTACCGGCGCCGCCAGAT
CCGGTTGCGCGCCAAGTTGCAGGCCAAGAAGACCGAATCCGCCCGCCGGCTGCTGGTCAAACGCGCCCGC
CGGGAGTCACGGCACGCTACGAACGTCAACCATGTGATCTCGAAAAGCATTGTGGCCGAGGCTGAACGCA
CCTCGCGTGGTATCGCCGTCGAAGACCTGACGGGGATCCGCGCCAGGGTCCGGCTCCGCAAGCCCCAACG
GGCCGCACTGCATTCTTGGAGCTTCGCCCAACTCGGCGGCTTCTTGACCTACAAGGCCCGCCGGGCCGGT
ATCCCTCTGGTCCAGGTCGATCCCCGGTACACGTCGCAGACGTGCTCGGCATGCGGTCACCGGGACAAGA
GGAACCGGCCCGACCAGGCCACGTTCATCTGCCGGTCGTGTGGAGTCGTTGCCCACGCGGACGTCAATGC
TGCCGTCAACATCGCCGCGCGTGGTGTCGACGTCTGGGGCGCAGTCAGCCGCCCGTACGTGGCCTGACCT
CGCAGCCAGCGGGAGCAGAGATCCACAAGCTCGCCCATTCATGGGCGGGTAGTTGACTGCGAGACGCTGC
AACCGGTGCTCACCCAGGTACTCGGCACGCTGGACCAGCCGCACACCGTCGACACGATGGCCGAGTTCTA
GCATAACCCCTTGGGGCCTCTAAACGGGTCTTGAGGGGTTTTTTGCTGAAAGGAGGAACTATATCCGGAT
TGGCGAATGGG
[124 nt withheld, positions 852-975]
C
[91 nt withheld, positions 977-1067]
A
[49 nt withheld, positions 1069-1117]
CCTTTGACGTTGGAGTCCACGTTCTTT
[37 nt withheld, positions 1145-1181]
ACCCTATCTCGGTCTATTCTTTTGATTTATAAGGGATTTTGCCGATTTCGGCCTATTGGTTAAAAAATGA
GCTGATTTAACAAAAATTTAACGCGAATTTTAACAAAATATTAACGTTTACAATTTCTGGCGGCACGATG
GCATGAGATTATCAAAAAGGATCTTCACCTAGATCCTTTTAAATTAAAAATGAAGTTTTAAATCAATCTA
AAGTATATATGAGTAAACTTGGTCTGACAGTTACCAATGCTTAATCAGTGAGGCACCTATCTCAGCGATC
TGTCTATTTCGTTCATCCATAGTTGCCTGACTCCCCGTCGTGTAGATAACTACGATACGGGAGGGCTTAC
CATCTGGCCCCAGTGCTGCAATGATACCGCGAGACCCACGCTCACCGGCTCCAGATTTATCAGCAATAAA
CCAGCCAGCCGGAAGGGCCGAGCGCAGAAGTGGTCCTGCAACTTTATCCGCCTCCATCCAGTCTATTAAT
TGTTGCCGGGAAGCTAGAGTAAGTAGTTCGCCAGTTAATAGTTTGCGCAACGTTGTTGCCATTGCTACAG
GCATCGTGGTGTCACGCTCGTCGTTTGGTATGGCTTCATTCAGCTCCGGTTCCCAACGATCAAGGCGAGT
TACATGATCCCCCATGTTGTGCAAAAAAGCGGTTAGCTCCTTCGGTCCTCCGATCGTTGTCAGAAGTAAG
TTGGCCGCAGTGTTATCACTCATGGTTATGGCAGCACTGCATAATTCTCTTACTGTCATGCCATCCGTAA
GATGCTTTTCTGTGACTGGTGAGTACTCAACCAAGTCATTCTGAGAATAGTGTATGCGGCGACCGAGTTG
CTCTTGCCCGGCGTCAATACGGGATAATACCGCGCCACATAGCAGAACTTTAAAAGTGCTCATCATTGGA
AAACGTTCTTCGGGGCGAAAACTCTCAAGGATCTTACCGCTGTTGAGATCCAGTTCGATGTAACCCACTC
GTGCACCCAACTGATCTTCAGCATCTTTTACTTTCACCAGCGTTTCTGGGTGAGCAAAAACAGGAAGGCA
AAATGCCGCAAAAAAGGGAATAAGGGCGACACGGAAATGTTGAATACTCATACTCTTCCTTTTTCAATCA
TGATTGAAGCATTTATCAGGGTTATTGTCTCATGAGCGGATACATATTTGAATGTATTTAGAAAAATAAA
CAAATAGGTCATGACCAAAATCCCTTAACGTGAGTTTTCGTTCCACTGAGCGTCAGACCCCGTAGAAAAG
ATCAAAGGATCTTCTTGAGATCCTTTTTTTCTGCGCGTAATCTGCTGCTTGCAAACAAAAAAACCACCGC
TACCAGCGGTGGTTTGTTTGCCGGATCAAGAGCTACCAACTCTTTTTCCGAAGGTAACTGGCTTCAGCAG
AGCGCAGATACCAAATACTGTCCTTCTAGTGTAGCCGTAGTTAGGCCACCACTTCAAGAACTCTGTAGCA
CCGCCTACATACCTCGCTCTGCTAATCCTGTTACCAGTGGCTGCTGCCAGTGGCGATAAGTCGTGTCTTA
CCGGGTTGGACTCAAGACGATAGTTACCGGATAAGGCGCAGCGGTCGGGCTGAACGGGGGGTTCGTGCAC
ACAGCCCAGCTTGGAGCGAACGACCTACACCGAACTGAGATACCTACAGCGTGAGCTATGAGAAAGCGCC
ACGCTTCCCGAAGGGAGAAAGGCGGACAGGTATCCGGTAAGCGGCAGGGTCGGAACAGGAGAGCGCACGA
GGGAGCTTCCAGGGGGAAACGCCTGGTATCTTTATAGTCCTGTCGGGTTTCGCCACCTCTGACTTGAGCG
TCGATTTTTGTGATGCTCGTCAGGGGGGCGGAGCCTATGGAAAAACGCCAGCAACGCGGCCTTTTTACGG
TTCCTGGCCTTTTGCTGGCCTTTTGCTCACATGTTCTTTCCTGCGTTATCCCCTGATTCTGTGGATAACC
GTATTACCGCCTTTGAGTGAGCTGATACCGCTCGCCGCAGCCGAACGACCGAGCGCAGCGAGTCAGTGAG
CGAGGAAGCGGAAGAGCGCCTGATGCGGTATTTTCTCCTTACGCATCTGTGCGGTATTTCACACCGCAAT
GGTGCACTCTCAGTACAATCTGCTCTGATGCCGCATAGTTAAGCCAGTATACACTCCGCTATCGCTACGT
GACTGGGTCATGGCTGCGCCCCGACACCCGCCAACACCCGCTGACGCGCCCTGACGGGCTTGTCTGCTCC
CGGCATCCGCTTACAGACAAGCTGTGACCGTCTCCGGGAGCTGCATGTGTCAGAGGTTTTCACCGTCATC
ACCGAAACGCGCGAGGCAGCTGCGGTAAAGCTCATCAGCGTGGTCGTGAAGCGATTCACAGATGTCTGCC
TGTTCATCCGCGTCCAGCTCGTTGAGTTTCTCCAGAAGCGTTAATGTCTGGCTTCTGATAAAGCGGGCCA
TGTTAAGGGCGGTTTTTTCCTGTTTGGTCACTGATGCCTCCGTGTAAGGGGGATTTCTGTTCATGGGGGT
AATGATACCGATGAAACGAGAGAGGATGCTCACGATACGGGTTACTGATGATGAACATGCCCGGTTACTG
GAACGTTGTGAGGGTAAACAACTGGCGGTATGGATGCGGCGGGACCAGAGAAAAATCACTCAGGGTCAAT
GCCAGCGCTTCGTTAATACAGATGTAGGTGTTCCACAGGGTAGCCAGCAGCATCCTGCGATGCAGATCCG
GAACATAATGGTGCAGGGCGCTGACTTCCGCGTTTCCAGACTTTACGAAACACGGAAACCGAAGACCATT
CATGTTGTTGCTCAGGTCGCAGACGTTTTGCAGCAGCAGTCGCTTCACGTTCGCTCGCGTATCGGTGATT
CATTCTGCTAACCAGTAAGGCAACCCCGCCAGCCTAGCCGGGTCCTCAACGACAGGAGCACGATCATGCT
AGTCATGCCCCGCGCCCACCGGAAGGAGCTGACTGGGTTGAAGGCTCTCAAGGGCATCGGTCGAGATCCC
GGTGCCTAATGAGTGAGCTAACTTACATTAATTGCGTTGCGCTCACTGCCCGCTTTCCAGTCGGGAAACC
TGTCGTGCCAGCTGCATTAATGAATCGGCCAACGCGCGGGGAGAGGCGGTTTGCGTATTGGGCGCCAGGG
TGGTTTTTCTTTTCACCAGTGAGACGGGCAACAGCTGATTGCCCTTCACCGCCTGGCCCTGAGAGAGTTG
CAGCAAGCGGTCCACGCTGGTTTGCCCCAGCAGGCGAAAATCCTGTTTGATGGTGGTTAACGGCGGGATA
TAACATGAGCTGTCTTCGGTATCGTCGTATCCCACTACCGAGATGTCCGCACCAACGCGCAGCCCGGACT
CGGTAATGGCGCGCATTGCGCCCAGCGCCATCTGATCGTTGGCAACCAGCATCGCAGTGGGAACGATGCC
CTCATTCAGCATTTGCATGGTTTGTTGAAAACCGGACATGGCACTCCAGTCGCCTTCCCGTTCCGCTATC
GGCTGAATTTGATTGCGAGTGAGATATTTATGCCAGCCAGCCAGACGCAGACGCGCCGAGACAGAACTTA
ATGGGCCCGCTAACAGCGCGATTTGCTGGTGACCCAATGCGACCAGATGCTCCACGCCCAGTCGCGTACC
GTCTTCATGGGAGAAAATAATACTGTTGATGGGTGTCTGGTCAGAGACATCAAGAAATAACGCCGGAACA
TTAGTGCAGGCAGCTTCCACAGCAATGGCATCCTGGTCATCCAGCGGATAGTTAATGATCAGCCCACTGA
CGCGTTGCGCGAGAAGATTGTGCACCGCCGCTTTACAGGCTTCGACGCCGCTTCGTTCTACCATCGACAC
CACCACGCTGGCACCCAGTTGATCGGCGCGAGATTTAATCGCCGCGACAATTTGCGACGGCGCGTGCAGG
GCCAGACTGGAGGTGGCAACGCCAATCAGCAACGACTGTTTGCCCGCCAGTTGTTGTGCCACGCGGTTGG
GAATGTAATTCAGCTCCGCCATCGCCGCTTCCACTTTTTCCCGCGTTTTCGCAGAAACGTGGCTGGCCTG
GTTCACCACGCGGGAAACGGTCTGATAAGAGACACCGGCATACTCTGCGACATCGTATAACGTTACTGGT
TTCACATTCACCACCCTGAATTGACTCTCTTCCGGGCGCTATCATGCCATACCGCGAAAGGTTTTGCGCC
ATTCGATGGTGTCCGGGATCTCGACGCTCTCCCTTATGCGACTCCTGCATTAGGAAGCAGCCCAGTAGTA
GGTTGAGGCCGTTGAGCACCGCCGCCGCAAGGAATGGTGCATGCAAGGAGATGGCGCCCAACAGTCCCCC
GGCCACGGGGCCTGCCACCATACCCACGCCGAAACAAGCGCTCATGAGCCCGAAGTGGCGAGCCCGATCT
TCCCCATCGGTGATGTCGGCGATATAGGCGCCAGCAACCGCACCTGTGGCGCCGGTGATGCCGGCCACGA
TGCGTCCGGCGTAGAGGATCGAGATCGATCTCGATCCCGCGAAATTAATACGACTCACTATAGGGGAATT
GTGAGCGGATAACAATTCCCCTCTAGAAATAATTTTGTTTAACTTTAAGAAGGAGATATACCATGAGCAA
GCATCACCATCATTCAGGCCATCACCATACCGGACACCACCATCATTCAGGCAGTCATCACCATACCGGG
AAAACTGAAGAAGGTAAACTGGTAATCTGGATTAACGGCGATAAAGGCTATAACGGTCTCGCTGAAGTCG
GTAAGAAATTCGAGAAAGATACCGGAATTAAAGTCACCGTTGAGCATCCGGATAAACTGGAAGAGAAATT
CCCACAGGTTGCGGCAACTGGCGATGGCCCTGACATTATCTTCTGGGCACACGACCGCTTTGGTGGCTAC
GCTCAATCTGGCCTGTTGGCTGAAATCACCCCGGACAAAGCGTTCCAGGACAAGCTGTATCCGTTTACCT
GGGATGCCGTACGTTACAACGGCAAGCTGATTGCTTACCCGATCGCTGTTGAAGCGTTATCGCTGATTTA
TAACAAAGATCTGCTGCCGAACCCGCCAAAAACCTGGGAAGAGATCCCGGCGCTGGATAAAGAACTGAAA
GCGAAAGGTAAGAGCGCGCTGATGTTCAACCTGCAAGAACCGTACTTCACCTGGCCGCTGATTGCTGCTG
ACGGGGGTTATGCGTTCAAGTATGAAAACGGCAAGTACGACATTAAAGACGTGGGCGTGGATAACGCTGG
CGCGAAAGCGGGTCTGACCTTCCTGGTTGACCTGATTAAAAACAAACACATGAATGCAGACACTGATTAC
TCCATCGCAGAAGCTGCCTTTAATAAAGGCGAAACAGCGATGACCATCAACGGCCCGTGGGCATGGTCCA
ACATCGACACCAGCAAAGTGAATTATGGTGTAACGGTACTGCCGACCTTCAAGGGTCAACCATCCAAACC
GTTCGTTGGCGTGCTGAGCGCAGGTATTAACGCCGCCAGTCCGAACAAAGAGCTGGCAAAAGAGTTCCTC
GAAAACTATCTGCTGACTGATGAAGGTCTGGAAGCGGTTAATAAAGACAAACCGCTGGGTGCCGTAGCGC
TGAAGTCTTACGAGGAAGAGTTGGCGAAAGATCCACGTATTGCCGCCACCATGGAAAACGCCCAGAAAGG
TGAAATCATGCCGAACATCCCGCAGATGTCCGCTTTCTGGTATGCCGTGCGTACTGCGGTGATCAACGCC
GCCAGCGGTCGTCAGACTGTCGATGAAGCCCTGAAAGACGCGCAGACTAATTCGAGCTCGAACAACAACA
ACGGTGGTGGAGAGAACCTGTATTTTCAGGGTGGAGGTAGTATGAAGCTGGTGGTGCAGGTGAAGCTTCA
GCCGACGGCCGAACAGGCGTCGATGTTGGAGGCGACCCTGCGTGCTTGCAACACGGCCGCGAACGAGGTT
GCTCAGGTGGCCCGCCGGGCGCGGGTCTACCGCAACTACGACCTGCGCAAGCATGTGTACGCGGGCATCA
AAGCCGATCATCGGCTCGGGTCCCAGGCCGCCCAGCATGTGATCAAGAAGGTTTGTGACGCGTACAAGAC
CCTCACGTCGAATCTGCGGGCCGGCAACTACGGCCCGCCGGATGCGAAGCGGTACCGGCGGGTGTCCACC
GAGCCGGTCCGGTTCCGGTGGCAGGCCGCCCAGCCGTACGACGCGCGGATGCTGTCGTGGCAGCACGACG
CCCGTACGGTGTCGATCTGGACCGTGGCCGGCCGGATGAAGAACATCGCCTACACCGGCTCTCCCGACCA
GCTCAAAGCCGTCGCCGAGTTGCCGGTCGGTGAATGCGATCTGGTGCACCGCGACGGCATGTGGTTGCTC
TACGCG
